>Addgene plasmid #120750 | GGE150 | depositor partial sequence | sequence record 229360 | P2_2UASxpr-TEF
GGTCTCTGCTTCGATACGCGTATCGATACGCGTGCATGCTGAGGTGTCTCACAAGTGCCGTGCAGTCCCG
CCCCCACTTGCTTCTCTTTGTGTGTAGTGTACGTACATTATCGAGAGGGTTGTTCCCGCCCACCTCGATC
CGGCATGCTGAGGTGTCTCACAAGTGCCGTGCAGTCCCGCCCCCACTTGCTTCTCTTTGTGTGTAGTGTA
CGTACATTATCGAGAGGGTTGTTCCCGCCCACCTCGATCCGGCATGCACTGATCACGGGCAAAAGTGCGT
TCGATAGAGAGGGGGTTGGCGGCGCATTTGTGTCCCAAAAAACAGCCCCAATTGCCCCAATTGACCCCAA
ATTGACCCAGTAGCGGACCCAACCCCGGCGAGAGCCCCCTTCACCCCACATATCAAACCTCCCCCGGTTC
CCACACTTGCCGTTAAGGGCGTAGGGTACTGCAGTCTGGAATCTACGCTTGTTCAGACTTTGTACTAGTT
TCTTTGTCTGGCCATCCGGGTAACCCATGCCGGACGCAAAATAGACTACTGAAAATTTTTTTGCTTTGTG
GTTGGGACTTTAGCCAAGGGTATAAAAGACCACCGTCCCCGAATTACCTTTCCTCTTCTTTTCTCTCTCT
CCTTGTCAACTCACACCCGAAGGATCCACAAAGAGACC
