[The description below was written by a language model from this plasmid's Addgene catalogue record.]
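Description:
GGE150 is a donor (part) plasmid from a modular Golden Gate toolkit for synthetic biology in the oleaginous yeast Yarrowia lipolytica. It is built on the pCR4Blunt-TOPO backbone, a small bacterial cloning vector, and the part was introduced by TOPO cloning. The plasmid is maintained at high copy number in E. coli under kanamycin selection. It is a cloning and assembly plasmid rather than an expression vector. The record lists no yeast origin, yeast marker or integration sequences, and in this type of toolkit those functions are supplied by other parts or the destination vector during assembly.

The payload is a 654 bp synthetic insert named P2_2UASxpr-TEF, a promoter module for driving gene expression. The name suggests a hybrid promoter in which two copies of an upstream activating sequence (UAS), apparently derived from the XPR2 gene, are fused to the TEF promoter, a design commonly used in Y. lipolytica to adjust promoter strength. The record does not spell out this composition. The "P2" designation means the part is formatted for position 2, so it serves as the promoter of the second transcription unit in a multigene assembly. In Golden Gate cloning, type IIS restriction sites flanking a part release it with defined overhangs that dictate its order and orientation among the other parts. The specific enzyme and overhangs are not given here, and no feature table was provided.

The plasmid is used as a building block, combined with matching gene, terminator, marker and backbone modules from the toolkit, to assemble expression plasmids for Y. lipolytica in a one-pot reaction.
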