Addgene plasmid #120750: GGE150
Purpose: Part of GoldenGate Yarrowia lipolytica toolkit for assembling an expression plasmid for Y. lipolytic yeast. Promoter for gene expression in position 2 (P2_2UASxpr-TEF)
Depositing lab: Tristan Rossignol. Depositing organization: INRAE Jouy-en-Josas. Publication: A modular Golden Gate toolkit for Yarrowia lipolytica synthetic biology. Larroude M, Park YK, Soudier P, Kubiak M, Nicaud JM, Rossignol T. Microb Biotechnol. 2019 May 31. doi: 10.1111/1751-7915.13427. PubMed 31148366.
Backbone
  Vector backbone: pCR4Blunt-TOPO
  Vector type: Cloning/assembly plasmid
Growth in bacteria
  Bacterial resistance: Kanamycin, 50 μg/mL
  Growth temperature: 37°C
  Growth strain: DH5alpha
  Copy number: High Copy
Gene/Insert
  Gene/Insert name: P2_2UASxpr-TEF
  Species: Synthetic
  Insert size (bp): 654
  Cloning method: TOPO Cloning
Terms and licenses: Academic/Nonprofit Terms; Industry Terms: Not Available to Industry
How to cite: GGE150 was a gift from Tristan Rossignol (Addgene plasmid # 120750 ; http://n2t.net/addgene:120750 ; RRID:Addgene_120750)
