LOCUS       Exported 4186 bp ds-DNA circular SYN 13-MAY-2021
DEFINITION  Part of GoldenGate Yarrowia lipolytica toolkit for assembling an
            expression plasmid for Y. lipolytic yeast. Promoter for gene
            expression in position 2 (P2_2UASxpr-TEF).
ACCESSION   .
VERSION     .
KEYWORDS    GGE150
SOURCE      synthetic DNA construct
  ORGANISM  synthetic DNA construct
REFERENCE   1 (bases 1 to 4186)
  AUTHORS   Larroude M, Park YK, Soudier P, Kubiak M, Nicaud JM, Rossignol T
  TITLE     A modular Golden Gate toolkit for Yarrowia lipolytica synthetic
            biology.
  JOURNAL   Microb Biotechnol. 2019 May 31. doi: 10.1111/1751-7915.13427.
  PUBMED    31148366
REFERENCE   2 (bases 1 to 4186)
  AUTHORS   .
  TITLE     Direct Submission
  JOURNAL   Exported May 13, 2021 from SnapGene Server 1.1.58
            http://www.snapgene.com
FEATURES             Location/Qualifiers
     source          1..4186
                     /organism="synthetic DNA construct"
                     /mol_type="other DNA"
     protein_bind    107..128
                     /label=CAP binding site
                     /bound_moiety="E. coli catabolite activator protein"
                     /note="CAP binding activates transcription in the presence
                     of cAMP."
     promoter        143..173
                     /label=lac promoter
                     /note="promoter for the E. coli lac operon"
     protein_bind    181..197
                     /label=lac operator
                     /bound_moiety="lac repressor encoded by lacI"
                     /note="The lac repressor binds to the lac operator to
                     inhibit transcription in E. coli. This inhibition can be
                     relieved by adding lactose or
                     isopropyl-beta-D-thiogalactopyranoside (IPTG)."
     primer_bind     186..208
                     /label=M13/pUC Reverse
                     /note="In lacZ gene"
     primer_bind     205..221
                     /label=M13 rev
                     /note="common sequencing primer, one of multiple similar
                     variants"
     primer_bind     205..221
                     /label=M13 Reverse
                     /note="In lacZ gene. Also called M13-rev"
     promoter        239..257
                     /label=SP6 promoter
                     /note="promoter for bacteriophage SP6 RNA polymerase"
     primer_bind     239..256
                     /label=SP6
                     /note="SP6 promoter, forward primer"
     primer_bind     complement(1074..1093)
                     /label=T7
                     /note="T7 promoter, forward primer"
     promoter        complement(1075..1093)
                     /label=T7 promoter
                     /note="promoter for bacteriophage T7 RNA polymerase"
     primer_bind     complement(1100..1117)
                     /label=M13 Forward
                     /note="In lacZ gene. Also called M13-F20 or M13 (-21)
                     Forward"
     primer_bind     complement(1100..1116)
                     /label=M13 fwd
                     /note="common sequencing primer, one of multiple similar
                     variants"
     primer_bind     complement(1109..1131)
                     /label=M13/pUC Forward
                     /note="In lacZ gene"
     CDS             1254..1556
                     /codon_start=1
                     /gene="ccdB"
                     /product="CcdB, a bacterial toxin that poisons DNA gyrase"
                     /label=ccdB
                     /note="Plasmids containing the ccdB gene cannot be
                     propagated in standard E. coli strains."
                     /translation="QFKVYTYKRESRYRLFVDVQSDIIDTPGRRMVIPLASARLLSDKV
                     SRELYPVVHIGDESWRMMTTDMASVPVSVIGEEVADLSHRENDIKNAINLMFWGI"
     primer_bind     1435..1454
                     /label=ccdB-fwd
                     /note="ccdB gene, forward primer"
     CDS             1905..2699
                     /codon_start=1
                     /gene="aph(3')-II (or nptII)"
                     /product="aminoglycoside phosphotransferase from Tn5"
                     /label=NeoR/KanR
                     /note="confers resistance to neomycin, kanamycin, and G418
                     (Geneticin(R))"
                     /translation="MIEQDGLHAGSPAAWVERLFGYDWAQQTIGCSDAAVFRLSAQGRP
                     VLFVKTDLSGALNELQDEAARLSWLATTGVPCAAVLDVVTEAGRDWLLLGEVPGQDLLS
                     SHLAPAEKVSIMADAMRRLHTLDPATCPFDHQAKHRIERARTRMEAGLVDQDDLDEEHQ
                     GLAPAELFARLKASMPDGEDLVVTHGDACLPNIMVENGRFSGFIDCGRLGVADRYQDIA
                     LATRDIAEELGGEWADRFLVLYGIAAPDSQRIAFYRLLDEFF"
     primer_bind     complement(1959..1978)
                     /label=Neo-R
                     /note="Neomycin resistance gene, reverse primer"
     primer_bind     2569..2588
                     /label=Neo-F
                     /note="Neomycin resistance gene, forward primer"
     regulatory      2899..2908
                     /regulatory_class="other"
                     /note="vertebrate consensus sequence for strong initiation
                     of translation (Kozak, 1987)"
     CDS             2905..3279
                     /codon_start=1
                     /gene="Sh ble from Streptoalloteichus hindustanus"
                     /product="antibiotic-binding protein"
                     /label=BleoR
                     /note="confers resistance to bleomycin, phleomycin, and
                     Zeocin(TM)"
                     /translation="MAKLTSAVPVLTARDVAGAVEFWTDRLGFSRDFVEDDFAGVVRDD
                     VTLFISAVQDQVVPDNTLAWVWVRGLDELYAEWSEVVSTNFRDASGPAMTEIGEQPWGR
                     EFALRDPAGNCVHFVAEEQD"
     rep_origin      3417..4005
                     /direction=RIGHT
                     /label=ori
                     /note="high-copy-number ColE1/pMB1/pBR322/pUC origin of
                     replication"
     primer_bind     3906..3925
                     /label=pBR322ori-F
                     /note="pBR322 origin, forward primer"
     primer_bind     4159..4176
                     /label=L4440
                     /note="L4440 vector, forward primer"
ORIGIN
        1 agcgcccaat acgcaaaccg cctctccccg cgcgttggcc gattcattaa tgcagctggc
       61 acgacaggtt tcccgactgg aaagcgggca gtgagcgcaa cgcaattaat gtgagttagc
      121 tcactcatta ggcaccccag gctttacact ttatgcttcc ggctcgtatg ttgtgtggaa
      181 ttgtgagcgg ataacaattt cacacaggaa acagctatga ccatgattac gccaagctat
      241 ttaggtgaca ctatagaata ctcaagctat gcatcaagct tggtaccgag ctcggatcca
      301 ctagtaacgg ccgccagtgt gctggaattc gcccttggtc tctttgtgga tccttcgggt
      361 gtgagttgac aaggagagag agaaaagaag aggaaaggta attcggggac ggtggtcttt
      421 tatacccttg gctaaagtcc caaccacaaa gcaaaaaaat tttcagtagt ctattttgcg
      481 tccggcatgg gttacccgga tggccagaca aagaaactag tacaaagtct gaacaagcgt
      541 agattccaga ctgcagtacc ctacgccctt aacggcaagt gtgggaaccg ggggaggttt
      601 gatatgtggg gtgaaggggg ctctcgccgg ggttgggtcc gctactgggt caatttgggg
      661 tcaattgggg caattggggc tgttttttgg gacacaaatg cgccgccaac cccctctcta
      721 tcgaacgcac ttttgcccgt gatcagtgca tgccggatcg aggtgggcgg gaacaaccct
      781 ctcgataatg tacgtacact acacacaaag agaagcaagt gggggcggga ctgcacggca
      841 cttgtgagac acctcagcat gccggatcga ggtgggcggg aacaaccctc tcgataatgt
      901 acgtacacta cacacaaaga gaagcaagtg ggggcgggac tgcacggcac ttgtgagaca
      961 cctcagcatg cacgcgtatc gatacgcgta tcgaagcaga gaccaagggc gaattctgca
     1021 gatatccatc acactggcgg ccgctcgagc atgcatctag agggcccaat tcgccctata
     1081 gtgagtcgta ttacaattca ctggccgtcg ttttacaacg tcgtgactgg gaaaaccctg
     1141 gcgttaccca acttaatcgc cttgcagcac atcccccttt cgccagctgg cgtaatagcg
     1201 aagaggcccg caccgatcgc ccttcccaac agttgcgcag cctatacgta cggcagttta
     1261 aggtttacac ctataaaaga gagagccgtt atcgtctgtt tgtggatgta cagagtgata
     1321 ttattgacac gccggggcga cggatggtga tccccctggc cagtgcacgt ctgctgtcag
     1381 ataaagtctc ccgtgaactt tacccggtgg tgcatatcgg ggatgaaagc tggcgcatga
     1441 tgaccaccga tatggccagt gtgccggtct ccgttatcgg ggaagaagtg gctgatctca
     1501 gccaccgcga aaatgacatc aaaaacgcca ttaacctgat gttctgggga atataaatgt
     1561 caggcatgag attatcaaaa aggatcttca cctagatcct tttcacgtag aaagccagtc
     1621 cgcagaaacg gtgctgaccc cggatgaatg tcagctactg ggctatctgg acaagggaaa
     1681 acgcaagcgc aaagagaaag caggtagctt gcagtgggct tacatggcga tagctagact
     1741 gggcggtttt atggacagca agcgaaccgg aattgccagc tggggcgccc tctggtaagg
     1801 ttgggaagcc ctgcaaagta aactggatgg ctttcttgcc gccaaggatc tgatggcgca
     1861 ggggatcaag ctctgatcaa gagacaggat gaggatcgtt tcgcatgatt gaacaagatg
     1921 gattgcacgc aggttctccg gccgcttggg tggagaggct attcggctat gactgggcac
     1981 aacagacaat cggctgctct gatgccgccg tgttccggct gtcagcgcag gggcgcccgg
     2041 ttctttttgt caagaccgac ctgtccggtg ccctgaatga actgcaagac gaggcagcgc
     2101 ggctatcgtg gctggccacg acgggcgttc cttgcgcagc tgtgctcgac gttgtcactg
     2161 aagcgggaag ggactggctg ctattgggcg aagtgccggg gcaggatctc ctgtcatctc
     2221 accttgctcc tgccgagaaa gtatccatca tggctgatgc aatgcggcgg ctgcatacgc
     2281 ttgatccggc tacctgccca ttcgaccacc aagcgaaaca tcgcatcgag cgagcacgta
     2341 ctcggatgga agccggtctt gtcgatcagg atgatctgga cgaagagcat caggggctcg
     2401 cgccagccga actgttcgcc aggctcaagg cgagcatgcc cgacggcgag gatctcgtcg
     2461 tgacccatgg cgatgcctgc ttgccgaata tcatggtgga aaatggccgc ttttctggat
     2521 tcatcgactg tggccggctg ggtgtggcgg accgctatca ggacatagcg ttggctaccc
     2581 gtgatattgc tgaagagctt ggcggcgaat gggctgaccg cttcctcgtg ctttacggta
     2641 tcgccgctcc cgattcgcag cgcatcgcct tctatcgcct tcttgacgag ttcttctgaa
     2701 ttattaacgc ttacaatttc ctgatgcggt attttctcct tacgcatctg tgcggtattt
     2761 cacaccgcat caggtggcac ttttcgggga aatgtgcgcg gaacccctat ttgtttattt
     2821 ttctaaatac attcaaatat gtatccgctc atgagacaat aaccctgata aatgcttcaa
     2881 taatagcacg tgaggagggc caccatggcc aagttgacca gtgccgttcc ggtgctcacc
     2941 gcgcgcgacg tcgccggagc ggtcgagttc tggaccgacc ggctcgggtt ctcccgggac
     3001 ttcgtggagg acgacttcgc cggtgtggtc cgggacgacg tgaccctgtt catcagcgcg
     3061 gtccaggacc aggtggtgcc ggacaacacc ctggcctggg tgtgggtgcg cggcctggac
     3121 gagctgtacg ccgagtggtc ggaggtcgtg tccacgaact tccgggacgc ctccgggccg
     3181 gccatgaccg agatcggcga gcagccgtgg gggcgggagt tcgccctgcg cgacccggcc
     3241 ggcaactgcg tgcacttcgt ggccgaggag caggactgac acgtgctaaa acttcatttt
     3301 taatttaaaa ggatctaggt gaagatcctt tttgataatc tcatgaccaa aatcccttaa
     3361 cgtgagtttt cgttccactg agcgtcagac cccgtagaaa agatcaaagg atcttcttga
     3421 gatccttttt ttctgcgcgt aatctgctgc ttgcaaacaa aaaaaccacc gctaccagcg
     3481 gtggtttgtt tgccggatca agagctacca actctttttc cgaaggtaac tggcttcagc
     3541 agagcgcaga taccaaatac tgttcttcta gtgtagccgt agttaggcca ccacttcaag
     3601 aactctgtag caccgcctac atacctcgct ctgctaatcc tgttaccagt ggctgctgcc
     3661 agtggcgata agtcgtgtct taccgggttg gactcaagac gatagttacc ggataaggcg
     3721 cagcggtcgg gctgaacggg gggttcgtgc acacagccca gcttggagcg aacgacctac
     3781 accgaactga gatacctaca gcgtgagcta tgagaaagcg ccacgcttcc cgaagggaga
     3841 aaggcggaca ggtatccggt aagcggcagg gtcggaacag gagagcgcac gagggagctt
     3901 ccagggggaa acgcctggta tctttatagt cctgtcgggt ttcgccacct ctgacttgag
     3961 cgtcgatttt tgtgatgctc gtcagggggg cggagcctat ggaaaaacgc cagcaacgcg
     4021 gcctttttac ggttcctggc cttttgctgg ccttttgctc acatgttctt tcctgcgtta
     4081 tcccctgatt ctgtggataa ccgtattacc gcctttgagt gagctgatac cgctcgccgc
     4141 agccgaacga ccgagcgcag cgagtcagtg agcgaggaag cggaag
//
